Addgene plasmid #108504: pcDNA5-FRT-TO-vsv-Incenp d543-746iPRC1_279-482-GFP
Purpose: inducible expression of vsv-INCENP d543-746iPRC1 279-482-EGFP
Depositing lab: Susanne Lens. Depositing organization: University Medical Centre Utrecht. Publication: Inter-domain Cooperation in INCENP Promotes Aurora B Relocation from Centromeres to Microtubules. van der Horst A, Vromans MJ, Bouwman K, van der Waal MS, Hadders MA, Lens SM. Cell Rep. 2015 Jul 21;12(3):380-7. doi: 10.1016/j.celrep.2015.06.038. Epub 2015 Jul 9. PubMed 26166576.
Backbone
  Vector backbone: pcDNA5-FRT
  Backbone size w/o insert (bp): 5100
  Vector type: Mammalian Expression
  Selectable markers: Hygromycin
Growth in bacteria
  Bacterial resistance: Ampicillin, 100 μg/mL
  Growth temperature: 37°C
  Growth strain: DH5alpha
  Copy number: High Copy
Gene/Insert
  Gene/Insert name: INCENP d543-746iPRC1 304-509
  Species: H. sapiens (human)
  Insert size (bp): 2784
  Mutation: delta alpha Helix, insert PRC1 microtubule domain
  Entrez Gene: PRC1 (a.k.a. ASE1, MAP65)
  Promoter: CMV
  Tag / fusion protein: VSV (N terminal on insert); EGFP (C terminal on insert)
  Cloning method: Restriction Enzyme; 5′ cloning site Age1 (unknown if destroyed); 3′ cloning site Age1 (unknown if destroyed)
Terms and licenses: Academic/Nonprofit Terms; Industry Terms: Not Available to Industry
How to cite: pcDNA5-FRT-TO-vsv-Incenp d543-746iPRC1_279-482-GFP was a gift from Susanne Lens (Addgene plasmid # 108504 ; http://n2t.net/addgene:108504 ; RRID:Addgene_108504)
