[The description below was written by a language model from this plasmid's Addgene catalogue record and pLannotate feature annotations shown in this document.]
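Description:
pcDNA5-FRT-TO-vsv-Incenp d543-746iPRC1_279-482-GFP is a mammalian expression plasmid built on the pcDNA5-FRT/TO backbone for tetracycline-inducible expression of an engineered human INCENP protein. It is propagated in E. coli as a high-copy plasmid through a ColE1/pUC-type origin and selected with ampicillin (AmpR under its own bla promoter). A partial f1 origin and remnants of lac regulatory sequence are also annotated in the backbone.

The expression cassette uses the CMV immediate-early enhancer and promoter followed by short tet operator-like fragments. This matches the "TO" design, in which transcription is repressed in cells expressing the Tet repressor and released by adding tetracycline or doxycycline. Downstream lies an INCENP open reading frame of about 2.8 kb, in which residues 543–746 (the alpha-helical region) are deleted and replaced by a microtubule-binding domain from PRC1. The protein carries an N-terminal VSV epitope tag, which is listed in the catalogue but not separately annotated, and a C-terminal EGFP, and the cassette ends with a bGH polyadenylation signal. The record is inconsistent about the PRC1 segment, giving residues 279–482 in the plasmid name and purpose but 304–509 in the insert field.

An FRT site sits directly upstream of a hygromycin resistance gene that has no full promoter of its own. Flp-mediated recombination into a genomic FRT landing site should therefore activate HygR and allow selection of isogenic, single-copy stable lines. The construct suits studies of how INCENP domains govern localisation of the chromosomal passenger complex and Aurora B between centromeres and microtubules during mitosis, with EGFP allowing imaging of the fusion protein.
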