Features (pLannotate 1.2.2; 24 found; start..end, strand, type, name):
     28..80      -  misc_feature   bom (fragment): basis of mobility region from pBR322
    235..614     +  enhancer       CMV enhancer: human cytomegalovirus immediate early enhancer
    615..818     +  promoter       CMV promoter: human cytomegalovirus (CMV) immediate early promoter
    820..839     +  promoter       PLtetO-1 promoter (fragment): modified phage lambda PL promoter with tet operator sites (Lutz and Bujard, 1997)
    841..860     +  promoter       PLtetO-1 promoter (fragment): modified phage lambda PL promoter with tet operator sites (Lutz and Bujard, 1997)
    868..901     +  promoter       TRE3GV promoter (fragment): 3rd-generation Tet-responsive promoter that can be activated by binding of Tet-On® 3G, optimized for retroviral and lentiviral vectors
    997..1014    +  misc_feature   MCS (fragment): multiple cloning site
   1063..3840    +  CDS            INCENP: INCE_HUMAN - Experimental evidence at protein level: Swiss-Prot protein existence level 1. Component of the chromosomal passenger complex (CPC), a complex that acts as a key regulator of mitosis. The CPC complex has essential functions at the centromere in ensuring correct chromosome alignment and segregation and is required for chromatin-induced microtubule stabilization and spindle assembly. Acts as a scaffold regulating CPC localization and activity. The C-terminus associates with AURKB or AURKC, the N-terminus associated with BIRC5/survivin and CDCA8/borealin tethers the CPC to the inner c
   3840..3884    +  misc_feature   MCS (fragment): multiple cloning site
   3898..4617    +  CDS            EGFP: the original enhanced GFP (Yang et al., 1996) mammalian codon-optimized
   4669..4893    +  polyA_signal   bGH poly(A) signal: bovine growth hormone polyadenylation signal
   4897..4918    +  promoter       SV40 promoter (fragment): SV40 enhancer and early promoter
   4939..5172    +  rep_origin     f1 ori (fragment) (sequence partly withheld): f1 bacteriophage origin of replication; arrow indicates direction of (+) strand synthesis
   5177..5224    +  protein_bind   FRT: FLP-mediated recombination occurs in the 8-bp core sequence TCTAGAAA (Turan and Bode, 2011). FLP recombinase from the Saccharomyces cerevisiae 2μ plasmid
   5232..6254    +  CDS            HygR: aminoglycoside phosphotransferase from E. coli; aph(4)-Ia; confers resistance to hygromycin
   6264..6389    +  CDS            ble (fragment): BLE_KLEPN - Experimental evidence at protein level: Swiss-Prot protein existence level 1. Binding protein with a strong affinity to the bleomycin family of antibiotics. Binds to CL990; an antimitotic-antibiotic compound. From Klebsiella pneumoniae.
   6384..6505    +  polyA_signal   SV40 poly(A) signal: SV40 polyadenylation signal
   6578..6594    -  protein_bind   lac operator: The lac repressor binds to the lac operator to inhibit transcription in E. coli. This inhibition can be relieved by adding lactose or isopropyl-β-D-thiogalactopyranoside (IPTG). lac repressor encoded by lacI
   6602..6632    -  promoter       lac promoter: promoter for the E. coli lac operon
   6647..6668    -  protein_bind   CAP binding site: CAP binding activates transcription in the presence of cAMP. E. coli catabolite activator protein
   6681..6773    -  CDS            lacI (fragment): lac repressor; lacI; The lac repressor binds to the lac operator to inhibit transcription in E. coli. This inhibition can be relieved by adding lactose or isopropyl-β-D-thiogalactopyranoside (IPTG).
   6956..7544    -  rep_origin     ori: high-copy-number ColE1/pMB1/pBR322/pUC origin of replication
   7715..8575    -  CDS            AmpR: β-lactamase; bla; confers resistance to ampicillin, carbenicillin, and related antibiotics
   8576..8680    -  promoter       AmpR promoter: bla
>Addgene plasmid #108504 | pcDNA5-FRT-TO-vsv-Incenp d543-746iPRC1_279-482-GFP | addgene full sequence | sequence record 208775 | Addgene NGS Result
GACGGATCGGGAGATCTCCCGATCCCCTATGGTGCACTCTCAGTACAATCTGCTCTGATGCCGCATAGTT
AAGCCAGTATCTGCTCCCTGCTTGTGTGTTGGAGGTCGCTGAGTAGTGCGCGAGCAAAATTTAAGCTACA
ACAAGGCAAGGCTTGACCGACAATTGCATGAAGAATCTGCTTAGGGTTAGGCGTTTTGCGCTGCTTCGCG
ATGTACGGGCCAGATATACGCGTTGACATTGATTATTGACTAGTTATTAATAGTAATCAATTACGGGGTC
ATTAGTTCATAGCCCATATATGGAGTTCCGCGTTACATAACTTACGGTAAATGGCCCGCCTGGCTGACCG
CCCAACGACCCCCGCCCATTGACGTCAATAATGACGTATGTTCCCATAGTAACGCCAATAGGGACTTTCC
ATTGACGTCAATGGGTGGAGTATTTACGGTAAACTGCCCACTTGGCAGTACATCAAGTGTATCATATGCC
AAGTACGCCCCCTATTGACGTCAATGACGGTAAATGGCCCGCCTGGCATTATGCCCAGTACATGACCTTA
TGGGACTTTCCTACTTGGCAGTACATCTACGTATTAGTCATCGCTATTACCATGGTGATGCGGTTTTGGC
AGTACATCAATGGGCGTGGATAGCGGTTTGACTCACGGGGATTTCCAAGTCTCCACCCCATTGACGTCAA
TGGGAGTTTGTTTTGGCACCAAAATCAACGGGACTTTCCAAAATGTCGTAACAACTCCGCCCCATTGACG
CAAATGGGCGGTAGGCGTGTACGGTGGGAGGTCTATATAAGCAGAGCTCTCCCTATCAGTGATAGAGATC
TCCCTATCAGTGATAGAGATCGTCGACGAGCTCGTTTAGTGAACCGTCAGATCGCCTGGAGACGCCATCC
ACGCTGTTTTGACCTCCATAGAAGACACCGGGACCGATCCAGCCTCCGGACTCTAGCGTTTAAACTTAAG
CTTGGTACCGAGCTCGGATCTCGAGCTCAAGCTTGGTACCGCCACCATGTACACCGACATCGAGATGAAC
CGGTTGGGCAAGGGGACGACGGCCCCAGGGCCCATTCACCTGCTGGAGCTCTGTGACCAGAAGCTCATGG
AGTTTCTCTGCAACATGGATAATAAGGACTTGGTGTGGCTTGAGGAGATCCAAGAGGAGGCCGAGCGCAT
GTTCACCAGAGAATTCAGCAAAGAGCCAGAGCTGATGCCCAAAACACCTTCTCAGAAGAACCGACGGAAG
AAGAGACGGATTTCTTATGTTCAGGATGAAAACAGAGATCCCATCAGGAGAAGGTTATCCCGCAGAAAGT
CTCGGAGCAGCCAGCTGAGCTCCCGACGCCTCCGCAGCAAGGACAGTGTAGAGAAGCTGGCTACAGTGGT
CGGGGAGAACGGCTCCGTTCTGCGGCGTGTGACCCGTGCTGCGGCTGCAGCTGCCGCGGCTACCATGGCA
TTGGCTGCACCTTCTTCACCCACCCCTGAGTCTCCCACGATGCTGACTAAGAAGCCCGAGGATAACCACA
CCCAGTGCCAGCTGGTGCCTGTGGTGGAGATCGGCATCAGTGAGCGCCAGAATGCTGAGCAGCATGTCAC
CCAGCTCATGTCCACCGAGCCTCTGCCCCGCACTCTGTCCCCGACTCCAGCTTCAGCCACAGCTCCAACC
TCCCAGGGCATCCCGACATCAGATGAGGAATCAACACCTAAGAAGTCGAAGGCCAGGATACTGGAGTCCA
TCACAGTGAGCTCCCTGATGGCTACACCCCAGGACCCCAAGGGTCAAGGGGTCGGGACGGGGCGGTCTGC
GTCTAAGCTCAGGATTGCGCAGGTCTCCCCTGGCCCACGGGACTCGCCAGCCTTTCCAGATTCTCCATGG
CGGGAGCGGGTGCTGGCTCCCATCCTGCCGGATAACTTCTCCACGCCCACGGGCTCTCGCACGGACTCTC
AATCGGTGCGGCACAGCCCGATCGCCCCGTCTTCCCCGAGTCCCCGAGTCTTAGCCCAGAAGTACTCTCT
GGTGGCCAAACAGGAAAGTGTTGTCCGCAGGGCGAGCAGAAGGCTTGCCAAGAAGACTGCCGAAGAGCCA
GCTGCCTCTGGCCGCATCATCTGTCACAGTTACCTGGAGAGGCTCCTGAATGTTGAGGTGCCCCAGAAAG
TTGGTTCTGAGCAGAAGGAACCCCCCGAGGAGGCTGAGCCTGTGGCGGCAGCTGAGCCAGAGGTCCCTGA
GAACAACGGAAATAACTCGTGGCCCCACAATGACACAGAGATCGCCAACAGCACACCCAACCCGAAGCCT
GCAGCCAGCAGCCCGGAAACACCCTCTGCAGGGCAGCAAGAGGCCAAGACGGACCAAGCAGATGGACCCA
GAGAGCCACCGCAGAGTGCCAGGAGGAAGCGCAGCTACAAGCAGGCCGTGAGTGAGCTGGACGAGGAGCA
GCACCTGGAGGATGAGGAGCTGCAGCCCCCCAGGAGCAAGACCCCTTCCTCACCCTGCCCAGCCAGCAAG
GTGGTACGGCCCCTCCGGACCTTTCTGCACACAGTGCAGAGGAACCAGATGCTCACGACCCCGACCTCAG
CCCCACGCAGCGTCATGAAGTCCTTTATTAAGCGCAACACTCCCCTGCGCATGGACCCCAAGTGCAGCTT
CGTCGAGAAGGAGCGGCAGCGCCTGGAGCTTAAGGAAAGCAGCGTGGATCGGTTGGAAGAACTGAAAATG
CAAAACATGAAGAAAGTGATTGAGGCAATTCGAGTGGAGCTGGTTCAGTACTGGGACCAGTGCTTTTATA
GCCAGGAGCAGAGACAAGCTTTTGCCCCTTTCTGTGCTGAGGACTACACAGAAAGTCTGCTCCAGCTCCA
CGATGCTGAGATTGTGCGGTTAAAAAACTACTATGAAGTTCACAAGGAACTCTTTGAAGGTGTCCAGAAG
TGGGAAGAAACCTGGAGGCTTTTCTTAGAGTTTGAGAGAAAAGCTTCAGATCCAAATCGATTTACAAACC
GAGGAGGAAATCTTCTAAAAGAAGAAAAACAACGAGCCAAGCTCCAGAAAATGCTGCCCAAGCTGGAAGA
AGAGTTGAAGGCACGAATTGAATTGTGGGAACAGGAACATTCAAAGGCATTTATGGTGAATGGGCAGAAA
TTCATGGAGTATGTGGCAGAACAATGGGAGATGCATCGATTGGAGAAAGAGAGAGCCAAGCAGGAAAGAC
AACTGAAGAACAAAAAACAGACAGAGACAGAGATGCTGTATGGCAGCGCTCCTCGAACACCTAGCAAGCG
GCGAGGACTGGCTCCCAATACACCGGGAAGCAGCCTTAAGGAGCAGCTGCAGAGGGAACTGGAGGAGAAG
AAGAAGAAGGAAGAGCAGCAGCGTCTGGCTGAGCGGCAGCTGCAGGAGGAGCAAGAGAAGAAAGCCAAGG
AGGCAGCAGGGGCCAGCAAGGCCCTGAATGTGACTGTGGACGTGCAGTCTCCAGCTTGTACCTCATATCA
GATGACTCCGCAAGGGCACAGGGCCCCTCCCAAGATCAACCCAGATAACTACGGGATGGATCTGAATAGC
GACGACTCCACCGATGATGAGGCCCATCCCCGGAAGCCCATCCCCACCTGGGCCCGAGGCACCCCGCTCA
GCCAGGCTATCATTCACCAGTACTACCACCCACCGAACCTTCTGGAGCTCTTTGGAACCATTCTCCCACT
GGACTTGGAGGATATCTTCAAGAAGAGCAAGCCCCGCTATCACAAGCGCACCAGCTCTGCTGTCTGGAAC
TCACCGCCCCTGCAGGGCGCCAGGGTCCCCAGCAGCCTGGCCTACAGCCTGAAGAAGCACAAGCTTCGAA
TTCTGCAGTCGACGGTACCGCGGGCCCGGGATCCACCGGTCGCCACCATGGTGAGCAAGGGCGAGGAGCT
GTTCACCGGGGTGGTGCCCATCCTGGTCGAGCTGGACGGCGACGTAAACGGCCACAAGTTCAGCGTGTCC
GGCGAGGGCGAGGGCGATGCCACCTACGGCAAGCTGACCCTGAAGTTCATCTGCACCACCGGCAAGCTGC
CCGTGCCCTGGCCCACCCTCGTGACCACCCTGACCTACGGCGTGCAGTGCTTCAGCCGCTACCCCGACCA
CATGAAGCAGCACGACTTCTTCAAGTCCGCCATGCCCGAAGGCTACGTCCAGGAGCGCACCATCTTCTTC
AAGGACGACGGCAACTACAAGACCCGCGCCGAGGTGAAGTTCGAGGGCGACACCCTGGTGAACCGCATCG
AGCTGAAGGGCATCGACTTCAAGGAGGACGGCAACATCCTGGGGCACAAGCTGGAGTACAACTACAACAG
CCACAACGTCTATATCATGGCCGACAAGCAGAAGAACGGCATCAAGGTGAACTTCAAGATCCGCCACAAC
ATCGAGGACGGCAGCGTGCAGCTCGCCGACCACTACCAGCAGAACACCCCCATCGGCGACGGCCCCGTGC
TGCTGCCCGACAACCACTACCTGAGCACCCAGTCCGCCCTGAGCAAAGACCCCAACGAGAAGCGCGATCA
CATGGTCCTGCTGGAGTTCGTGACCGCCGCCGGGATCACTCTCGGCATGGACGAGCTGTACAAGTAAAGC
GGCCGCTCGAGTCTAGAGGGCCCGTTTAAACCCGCTGATCAGCCTCGACTGTGCCTTCTAGTTGCCAGCC
ATCTGTTGTTTGCCCCTCCCCCGTGCCTTCCTTGACCCTGGAAGGTGCCACTCCCACTGTCCTTTCCTAA
TAAAATGAGGAAATTGCATCGCATTGTCTGAGTAGGTGTCATTCTATTCTGGGGGGTGGGGTGGGGCAGG
ACAGCAAGGGGGAGGATTGGGAAGACAATAGCAGGCATGCTGGGGATGCGGTGGGCTCTATGGCTTCTGA
GGCGGAAAGAACCAGCTGGGGCTCTAGGGGGTATCCCC
[124 nt withheld, positions 4939-5062]
C
[91 nt withheld, positions 5064-5154]
AGGGTGATGGTTCACGTACCTAGAAGTTCCTATTCCGAAGTTCCTATTCTCTAGAAAGTATAGGAACTTC
CTTGGCCAAAAAGCCTGAACTCACCGCGACGTCTGTCGAGAAGTTTCTGATCGAAAAGTTCGACAGCGTC
TCCGACCTGATGCAGCTCTCGGAGGGCGAAGAATCTCGTGCTTTCAGCTTCGATGTAGGAGGGCGTGGAT
ATGTCCTGCGGGTAAATAGCTGCGCCGATGGTTTCTACAAAGATCGTTATGTTTATCGGCACTTTGCATC
GGCCGCGCTCCCGATTCCGGAAGTGCTTGACATTGGGGAATTCAGCGAGAGCCTGACCTATTGCATCTCC
CGCCGTGCACAGGGTGTCACGTTGCAAGACCTGCCTGAAACCGAACTGCCCGCTGTTCTGCAGCCGGTCG
CGGAGGCCATGGATGCGATCGCTGCGGCCGATCTTAGCCAGACGAGCGGGTTCGGCCCATTCGGACCGCA
AGGAATCGGTCAATACACTACATGGCGTGATTTCATATGCGCGATTGCTGATCCCCATGTGTATCACTGG
CAAACTGTGATGGACGACACCGTCAGTGCGTCCGTCGCGCAGGCTCTCGATGAGCTGATGCTTTGGGCCG
AGGACTGCCCCGAAGTCCGGCACCTCGTGCACGCGGATTTCGGCTCCAACAATGTCCTGACGGACAATGG
CCGCATAACAGCGGTCATTGACTGGAGCGAGGCGATGTTCGGGGATTCCCAATACGAGGTCGCCAACATC
TTCTTCTGGAGGCCGTGGTTGGCTTGTATGGAGCAGCAGACGCGCTACTTCGAGCGGAGGCATCCGGAGC
TTGCAGGATCGCCGCGGCTCCGGGCGTATATGCTCCGCATTGGTCTTGACCAACTCTATCAGAGCTTGGT
TGACGGCAATTTCGATGATGCAGCTTGGGCGCAGGGTCGATGCGACGCAATCGTCCGATCCGGAGCCGGG
ACTGTCGGGCGTACACAAATCGCCCGCAGAAGCGCGGCCGTCTGGACCGATGGCTGTGTAGAAGTACTCG
CCGATAGTGGAAACCGACGCCCCAGCACTCGTCCGAGGGCAAAGGAATAGCACGTACTACGAGATTTCGA
TTCCACCGCCGCCTTCTATGAAAGGTTGGGCTTCGGAATCGTTTTCCGGGACGCCGGCTGGATGATCCTC
CAGCGCGGGGATCTCATGCTGGAGTTCTTCGCCCACCCCAACTTGTTTATTGCAGCTTATAATGGTTACA
AATAAAGCAATAGCATCACAAATTTCACAAATAAAGCATTTTTTTCACTGCATTCTAGTTGTGGTTTGTC
CAAACTCATCAATGTATCTTATCATGTCTGTATACCGTCGACCTCTAGCTAGAGCTTGGCGTAATCATGG
TCATAGCTGTTTCCTGTGTGAAATTGTTATCCGCTCACAATTCCACACAACATACGAGCCGGAAGCATAA
AGTGTAAAGCCTGGGGTGCCTAATGAGTGAGCTAACTCACATTAATTGCGTTGCGCTCACTGCCCGCTTT
CCAGTCGGGAAACCTGTCGTGCCAGCTGCATTAATGAATCGGCCAACGCGCGGGGAGAGGCGGTTTGCGT
ATTGGGCGCTCTTCCGCTTCCTCGCTCACTGACTCGCTGCGCTCGGTCGTTCGGCTGCGGCGAGCGGTAT
CAGCTCACTCAAAGGCGGTAATACGGTTATCCACAGAATCAGGGGATAACGCAGGAAAGAACATGTGAGC
AAAAGGCCAGCAAAAGGCCAGGAACCGTAAAAAGGCCGCGTTGCTGGCGTTTTTCCATAGGCTCCGCCCC
CCTGACGAGCATCACAAAAATCGACGCTCAAGTCAGAGGTGGCGAAACCCGACAGGACTATAAAGATACC
AGGCGTTTCCCCCTGGAAGCTCCCTCGTGCGCTCTCCTGTTCCGACCCTGCCGCTTACCGGATACCTGTC
CGCCTTTCTCCCTTCGGGAAGCGTGGCGCTTTCTCATAGCTCACGCTGTAGGTATCTCAGTTCGGTGTAG
GTCGTTCGCTCCAAGCTGGGCTGTGTGCACGAACCCCCCGTTCAGCCCGACCGCTGCGCCTTATCCGGTA
ACTATCGTCTTGAGTCCAACCCGGTAAGACACGACTTATCGCCACTGGCAGCAGCCACTGGTAACAGGAT
TAGCAGAGCGAGGTATGTAGGCGGTGCTACAGAGTTCTTGAAGTGGTGGCCTAACTACGGCTACACTAGA
AGAACAGTATTTGGTATCTGCGCTCTGCTGAAGCCAGTTACCTTCGGAAAAAGAGTTGGTAGCTCTTGAT
CCGGCAAACAAACCACCGCTGGTAGCGGTGGTTTTTTTGTTTGCAAGCAGCAGATTACGCGCAGAAAAAA
AGGATCTCAAGAAGATCCTTTGATCTTTTCTACGGGGTCTGACGCTCAGTGGAACGAAAACTCACGTTAA
GGGATTTTGGTCATGAGATTATCAAAAAGGATCTTCACCTAGATCCTTTTAAATTAAAAATGAAGTTTTA
AATCAATCTAAAGTATATATGAGTAAACTTGGTCTGACAGTTACCAATGCTTAATCAGTGAGGCACCTAT
CTCAGCGATCTGTCTATTTCGTTCATCCATAGTTGCCTGACTCCCCGTCGTGTAGATAACTACGATACGG
GAGGGCTTACCATCTGGCCCCAGTGCTGCAATGATACCGCGAGACCCACGCTCACCGGCTCCAGATTTAT
CAGCAATAAACCAGCCAGCCGGAAGGGCCGAGCGCAGAAGTGGTCCTGCAACTTTATCCGCCTCCATCCA
GTCTATTAATTGTTGCCGGGAAGCTAGAGTAAGTAGTTCGCCAGTTAATAGTTTGCGCAACGTTGTTGCC
ATTGCTACAGGCATCGTGGTGTCACGCTCGTCGTTTGGTATGGCTTCATTCAGCTCCGGTTCCCAACGAT
CAAGGCGAGTTACATGATCCCCCATGTTGTGCAAAAAAGCGGTTAGCTCCTTCGGTCCTCCGATCGTTGT
CAGAAGTAAGTTGGCCGCAGTGTTATCACTCATGGTTATGGCAGCACTGCATAATTCTCTTACTGTCATG
CCATCCGTAAGATGCTTTTCTGTGACTGGTGAGTACTCAACCAAGTCATTCTGAGAATAGTGTATGCGGC
GACCGAGTTGCTCTTGCCCGGCGTCAATACGGGATAATACCGCGCCACATAGCAGAACTTTAAAAGTGCT
CATCATTGGAAAACGTTCTTCGGGGCGAAAACTCTCAAGGATCTTACCGCTGTTGAGATCCAGTTCGATG
TAACCCACTCGTGCACCCAACTGATCTTCAGCATCTTTTACTTTCACCAGCGTTTCTGGGTGAGCAAAAA
CAGGAAGGCAAAATGCCGCAAAAAAGGGAATAAGGGCGACACGGAAATGTTGAATACTCATACTCTTCCT
TTTTCAATATTATTGAAGCATTTATCAGGGTTATTGTCTCATGAGCGGATACATATTTGAATGTATTTAG
AAAAATAAACAAATAGGGGTTCCGCGCACATTTCCCCGAAAAGTGCCACCTGACGTC
